Addgene plasmid #136375: pYPQ141-ZmUbi-RZ-Aa3.8.4
Purpose: (Empty Backbone) Gateway entry clone for AaCas12b sgRNA expression under ZmUbi promoter with ribozyme processing; sgRNA scaffold 3.8 with MS2 at the third stem loop is used
Depositing lab: Yiping Qi. Depositing organization: University of Maryland, College Park. Publication: CRISPR-Cas12b enables efficient plant genome engineering. Ming M, Ren Q, Pan C, He Y, Zhang Y, Liu S, Zhong Z, Wang J, Malzahn AA, Wu J, Zheng X, Zhang Y, Qi Y. Nat Plants. 2020 Mar;6(3):202-208. doi: 10.1038/s41477-020-0614-6. Epub 2020 Mar 9. PubMed 32170285.
Backbone
  Vector backbone: pYPQ141-ZmUbi-RZ-Lb
  Vector type: Plant Expression, CRISPR
Growth in bacteria
  Bacterial resistance: Spectinomycin, 50 μg/mL
  Growth temperature: 37°C
  Growth strain: DH5alpha
  Copy number: High Copy
Terms and licenses: Academic/Nonprofit Terms; Industry Terms: Not Available to Industry
Depositor comments: sgRNA scaffold is from: Teng, F., Cui, T., Feng, G. et al. Repurposing CRISPR-Cas12b for mammalian genome engineering. Cell Discov 4, 63 (2018) doi:10.1038/s41421-018-0069-6
How to cite: pYPQ141-ZmUbi-RZ-Aa3.8.4 was a gift from Yiping Qi (Addgene plasmid # 136375 ; http://n2t.net/addgene:136375 ; RRID:Addgene_136375)
