[The description below was written by a language model from this plasmid's Addgene catalogue record and pLannotate feature annotations shown in this document.]
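Description:
pYPQ141-ZmUbi-RZ-Aa3.8.4 is a Gateway entry clone of about 5.1 kb, derived from pYPQ141-ZmUbi-RZ-Lb, for expressing AaCas12b single guide RNAs in plants. It is supplied as an empty backbone, meaning that no target-specific guide sequence is present and the user must clone one in. In E. coli it replicates from a high-copy ColE1/pUC-type origin and is selected with spectinomycin through the aadA (SmR) gene. An integron Pc promoter fragment and a gentamicin-resistance remnant lie upstream of that marker. Short lacI and lacZα fragments and the rrnB T1/T2 terminators are also backbone carry-over.

The payload lies between an attL5 site (called as attL1/attB5 fragments in the sequencing-derived annotation) and an attL2 site, so an LR reaction can transfer the cassette into a destination vector. The attL5–attL2 pairing suits multisite assembly alongside a separate nuclease entry clone, although the record does not describe the partner vectors. Within the cassette, the maize polyubiquitin (ZmUbi) promoter, a Pol II promoter, drives the guide transcript. A hammerhead ribozyme fragment is annotated just downstream of the promoter, consistent with the stated ribozyme-processing design, in which self-cleavage releases a precisely trimmed sgRNA from the longer Pol II transcript. Any 3′ ribozyme or plant terminator is not annotated in the tables.

The scaffold is version 3.8 of the AaCas12b sgRNA, with an MS2 stem loop inserted at its third stem loop. This hairpin binds the MS2 coat protein, so it could recruit MCP-fused effectors to the Cas12b complex. The depositor and sequencing-derived records differ by one nucleotide in length and otherwise agree on the features.
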