Features (pLannotate 1.2.2; 15 found; start..end, strand, type, name):
     51..146     +  protein_bind   attL5: mutant version of attL; recombination site for the Gateway® LR reaction LR Clonase™
    167..2129    +  promoter       Ubi promoter: maize polyubiquitin gene promoter
   2142..2165    +  misc_RNA       sTRSV HHRz (fragment): hammerhead ribozyme from the tobacco ringspot virus satellite RNA (Khvorova et al., 2003)
   2255..2273    +  misc_RNA       MS2 stem loop: stem loop that binds the bacteriophage MS2 coat protein
   2413..2512    -  protein_bind   attL2: mutant version of attL; recombination site for the Gateway® LR reaction LR Clonase™
   2530..2548    -  promoter       T7 promoter: promoter for bacteriophage T7 RNA polymerase
   2565..2583    -  promoter       T7 promoter: promoter for bacteriophage T7 RNA polymerase
   2773..2796    +  promoter       Pc promoter (fragment): intI1 (promoter lies within the coding sequence); class 1 integron promoter
   2972..3028    +  CDS            GmR (fragment): gentamycin acetyltransferase; aacC1; confers resistance to gentamycin
   3035..3826    +  CDS            SmR: aminoglycoside adenylyltransferase (Murphy, 1985); aadA; confers resistance to spectinomycin and streptomycin
   3919..4507    +  rep_origin     ori: high-copy-number ColE1/pMB1/pBR322/pUC origin of replication
   4690..4782    +  CDS            lacI (fragment): lac repressor; lacI; The lac repressor binds to the lac operator to inhibit transcription in E. coli. This inhibition can be relieved by adding lactose or isopropyl-β-D-thiogalactopyranoside (IPTG).
   4837..4864    -  terminator     rrnB T2 terminator: transcription terminator T2 from the E. coli rrnB gene
   4996..5039    +  terminator     rrnB T1 terminator: Escherichia coli rrnB; transcription terminator T1 from the E. coli rrnB gene
   5086..35      -  CDS            lacZα (fragment) (across the origin): LacZα fragment of β-galactosidase; lacZ fragment
>Addgene plasmid #136375 | pYPQ141-ZmUbi-RZ-Aa3.8.4 | depositor full sequence | sequence record 263172 | pYPQ141-ZmUbi-RZ-Aa3.8.4 sequence 5087 bps
TTTCCCAGTCACGACGTTGTAAAACGACGGCCAGTCTTAAGCTCGGGCCCAAATAATGATTTTATTTTGA
CTGATAGTGACCTGTTCGTTGCAACAAATTGATGAGCAATGCTTTTTTATAATGCCAACTTTGTATACAA
AAGTTGCCCCATGGCGTTCCCTCTAGAGAGATAATGAGCATTGCATGTCTAAGTTATAAAAAATTACCAC
ATATTTTTTTTGTCACACTTGTTTGAAGTGCAGTTTATCTATCTTTATACATATATTTAAACTTTACTCT
ACGAATAATATAATCTATAGTACTACAATAATATCAGTGTTTTAGAGAATCATATAAATGAACAGTTAGA
CATGGTCTAAAGGACAATTGAGTATTTTGACAACAGGACTCTACAGTTTTATCTTTTTAGTGTGCATGTG
TTCTCCTTTTTTTTTGCAAATAGCTTCACCTATATAATACTTCATCCATTTTATTAGTACATCCATTTAG
GGTTTAGGGTTAATGGTTTTTATAGACTAATTTTTTTAGTACATCTATTTTATTCTATTTTAGCCTCTAA
ATTAAGAAAACTAAAACTCTATTTTAGTTTTTTTATTTAATAATTTAGATATAAAATAGAATAAAATAAA
GTGACTAAAAATTAAACAAATACCCTTTAAGAAATTAAAAAAACTAAGGAAACATTTTTCTTGTTTCGAG
TAGATAATGCCAGCCTGTTAAACGCCGTCGACGAGTCTAACGGACACCAACCAGCGAACCAGCAGCGTCG
CGTCGGGCCAAGCGAAGCAGACGGCACGGCATCTCTGTCGCTGCCTCTGGACCCCTCTCGAGAGTTCCGC
TCCACCGTTGGACTTGCTCCGCTGTCGGCATCCAGAAATTGCGTGGCGGAGCGGCAGACGTGAGCCGGCA
CGGCAGGCGGCCTCCTCCTCCTCTCACGGCACCGGCAGCTACGGGGGATTCCTTTCCCACCGCTCCTTCG
CTTTCCCTTCCTCGCCCGCCGTAATAAATAGACACCCCCTCCACACCCTCTTTCCCCAACCTCGTGTTGT
TCGGAGCGCACACACACACAACCAGATCTCCCCCAAATCCACCCGTCGGCACCTCCGCTTCAAGGTACGC
CGCTCGTCCTCCCCCCCCCCCCCCTCTCTACCTTCTCTAGATCGGCGTTCCGGTCCATGGTTAGGGCCCG
GTAGTTCTACTTCTGTTCATGTTTGTGTTAGATCCGTGTTTGTGTTAGATCCGTGCTGCTAGCGTTCGTA
CACGGATGCGACCTGTACGTCAGACACGTTCTGATTGCTAACTTGCCAGTGTTTCTCTTTGGGGAATCCT
GGGATGGCTCTAGCCGTTCCGCAGACGGGATCGATTTCATGATTTTTTTTGTTTCGTTGCATAGGGTTTG
GTTTGCCCTTTTCCTTTATTTCAATATATGCCGTGCACTTGTTTGTCGGGTCATCTTTTCATGCTTTTTT
TTGTCTTGGTTGTGATGATGTGGTCTGGTTGGGCGGTCGTTCTAGATCGGAGTAGAATTAATTCTGTTTC
AAACTACCTGGTGGATTTATTAATTTTGGATCTGTATGTGTGTGCCATACATATTCATAGTTACGAATTG
AAGATGATGGATGGAAATATCGATCTAGGATAGGTATACATGTTGATGCGGGTTTTACTGATGCATATAC
AGAGATGCTTTTTGTTCGCTTGGTTGTGATGATGTGGTGTGGTTGGGCGGTCGTTCATTCGTTCTAGATC
GGAGTAGAATACTGTTTCAAACTACCTGGTGTATTTATTAATTTTGGAACTGTATGTGTGTGTCATACAT
CTTCATAGTTACGAGTTTAAGATGGATGGAAATATCGATCTAGGATAGGTATACATGTTGATGTGGGTTT
TACTGATGCATATACATGATGGCATATGCAGCATCTATTCATATGCTCTAACCTTGAGTACCTATCTATT
ATAATAAACAAGTATGTTTTATAATTATTTTGATCTTGATATACTTGGATGATGGCATATGCAGCAGCTA
TATGTGGATTTTTTTAGCCCTGCCTTCATACGCTATTTATTTGCTTGGTACTGTTTCTTTTGTCGATGCT
CACCCTGTTGTTTGGTGTTACTTCTGCAGGGATCCTTAGACCTGATGAGTCCGTGAGGACGAAACGAGTA
AGCTCGTCGTCTAAAGGACAGAATTTTTCAACGGGTGTGCCAATGGCCACTTTCCAGGTGGCAAAGCCCG
TTGAACTTCGGCCAACATGAGGATCACCCATGTCTGCAGGGCCGAAGTGGCACGAGACGGAGCTCAGTCT
GACCGCGGCGTCTCTGGCCGGCATGGTCCCAGCCTCCTCGCTGGCGCCGGCTGGGCAACATGCTTCGGCA
TGGCGAATGGGACGGTACCCGGCCGGAATTCGACCCAGCTTTCTTGTACAAAGTTGGCATTATAAAAAAT
AATTGCTCATCAATTTGTTGCAACGAACAGGTCACTATCAGTCAAAATAAAATCATTATTTGCCATCCAG
CTGATATCCCCTATAGTGAGTCGTATTACATGGTCATAGCATCCCCTATAGTGAGTCGTATTACATGGTC
ATAGCTGTTTCCTGGCAGCTCTGGCCCGTGTCTCAAAATCTCTGATGTTACATTGCACAAGATAAAAATA
TATCATCATGCCTCCTCTGGACCAGCCAGGACAGAAATGCCTCGACTTCGCTGCTGCCCAAGGTTGCCGG
GTGACGCACACCGTGGAAACGGATGAAGGCACGAACCCAGTGGACATAAGCCTGTTCGGTTCGTAAGCTG
TAATGCAAGTAGCGTATGCGCTCACGCAACTGGTCCAGAACCTTGACCGAACGCAGCGGTGGTAACGGCG
CAGTGGCGGTTTTCATGGCTTGTTATGACTGTTTTTTTGGGGTACAGTCTATGCCTCGGGCATCCAAGCA
GCAAGCGCGTTACGCCGTGGGTCGATGTTTGATGTTATGGAGCAGCAACGATGTTACGCAGCAGGGCAGT
CGCCCTAAAACAAAGTTAAACATCATGAGGGAAGCGGTGATCGCCGAAGTATCGACTCAACTATCAGAGG
TAGTTGGCGTCATCGAGCGCCATCTCGAACCGACGTTGCTGGCCGTACATTTGTACGGCTCCGCAGTGGA
TGGCGGCCTGAAGCCACACAGTGATATTGATTTGCTGGTTACGGTGACCGTAAGGCTTGATGAAACAACG
CGGCGAGCTTTGATCAACGACCTTTTGGAAACTTCGGCTTCCCCTGGAGAGAGCGAGATTCTCCGCGCTG
TAGAAGTCACCATTGTTGTGCACGACGACATCATTCCGTGGCGTTATCCAGCTAAGCGCGAACTGCAATT
TGGAGAATGGCAGCGCAATGACATTCTTGCAGGTATCTTCGAGCCAGCCACGATCGACATTGATCTGGCT
ATCTTGCTGACAAAAGCAAGAGAACATAGCGTTGCCTTGGTAGGTCCAGCGGCGGAGGAACTCTTTGATC
CGGTTCCTGAACAGGATCTATTTGAGGCGCTAAATGAAACCTTAACGCTATGGAACTCGCCGCCCGACTG
GGCTGGCGATGAGCGAAATGTAGTGCTTACGTTGTCCCGCATTTGGTACAGCGCAGTAACCGGCAAAATC
GCGCCGAAGGATGTCGCTGCCGACTGGGCAATGGAGCGCCTGCCGGCCCAGTATCAGCCCGTCATACTTG
AAGCTAGACAGGCTTATCTTGGACAAGAAGAAGATCGCTTGGCCTCGCGCGCAGATCAGTTGGAAGAATT
TGTCCACTACGTGAAAGGCGAGATCACCAAGGTAGTCGGCAAATAACCCTCGAGCCACCCATGACCAAAA
TCCCTTAACGTGAGTTACGCGTCGTTCCACTGAGCGTCAGACCCCGTAGAAAAGATCAAAGGATCTTCTT
GAGATCCTTTTTTTCTGCGCGTAATCTGCTGCTTGCAAACAAAAAAACCACCGCTACCAGCGGTGGTTTG
TTTGCCGGATCAAGAGCTACCAACTCTTTTTCCGAAGGTAACTGGCTTCAGCAGAGCGCAGATACCAAAT
ACTGTCCTTCTAGTGTAGCCGTAGTTAGGCCACCACTTCAAGAACTCTGTAGCACCGCCTACATACCTCG
CTCTGCTAATCCTGTTACCAGTGGCTGCTGCCAGTGGCGATAAGTCGTGTCTTACCGGGTTGGACTCAAG
ACGATAGTTACCGGATAAGGCGCAGCGGTCGGGCTGAACGGGGGGTTCGTGCACACAGCCCAGCTTGGAG
CGAACGACCTACACCGAACTGAGATACCTACAGCGTGAGCATTGAGAAAGCGCCACGCTTCCCGAAGGGA
GAAAGGCGGACAGGTATCCGGTAAGCGGCAGGGTCGGAACAGGAGAGCGCACGAGGGAGCTTCCAGGGGG
AAACGCCTGGTATCTTTATAGTCCTGTCGGGTTTCGCCACCTCTGACTTGAGCGTCGATTTTTGTGATGC
TCGTCAGGGGGGCGGAGCCTATGGAAAAACGCCAGCAACGCGGCCTTTTTACGGTTCCTGGCCTTTTGCT
GGCCTTTTGCTCACATGTTCTTTCCTGCGTTATCCCCTGATTCTGTGGATAACCGTATTACCGCCTTTGA
GTGAGCTGATACCGCTCGCCGCAGCCGAACGACCGAGCGCAGCGAGTCAGTGAGCGAGGAAGCGGAAGAG
CGCCCAATACGCAAACCGCCTCTCCCCGCGCGTTGGCCGATTCATTAATGCAGCTGGCACGACAGGTTTC
CCGACTGGAAAGCGGGCAGTGAGCGCAACGCAATTAATACGCGTACCGCTCGCCAGGAAGAGTTTGTAGA
AACGCAAAAAGGCCATCCGTCAGGATGGCCTTCTGCTTAGTTTGATGCCTGGCAGTTTATGGCGGGCGTC
CTGCCCGCCACCCTCCGGGCCGTTGCTTCACAACGTTCAAATCCGCTCCCGGCGGATTTGTCCTACTCAG
GAGAGCGTTCACCGACAAACAACAGATAAAACGAAAGGCCCAGTCTTCCGACTGAGCCTTTCGTTTTATT
TGATGCCTGGCAGTTCCCTACTCTCGCGTTAACGCTTGCATGGATGT
