Features (pLannotate 1.2.2; 16 found; start..end, strand, type, name):
     51..134     +  protein_bind   attL1 (fragment): mutant version of attL; recombination site for the Gateway® LR reaction LR Clonase™
    125..145     +  protein_bind   attB5: mutant version of attB; core recombination site for the Gateway® BP reaction BP Clonase™
    166..2128    +  promoter       Ubi promoter: maize polyubiquitin gene promoter
   2141..2164    +  misc_RNA       sTRSV HHRz (fragment): hammerhead ribozyme from the tobacco ringspot virus satellite RNA (Khvorova et al., 2003)
   2254..2272    +  misc_RNA       MS2 stem loop: stem loop that binds the bacteriophage MS2 coat protein
   2412..2511    -  protein_bind   attL2: mutant version of attL; recombination site for the Gateway® LR reaction LR Clonase™
   2529..2547    -  promoter       T7 promoter: promoter for bacteriophage T7 RNA polymerase
   2564..2582    -  promoter       T7 promoter: promoter for bacteriophage T7 RNA polymerase
   2772..2795    +  promoter       Pc promoter (fragment): intI1 (promoter lies within the coding sequence); class 1 integron promoter
   2971..3027    +  CDS            GmR (fragment): gentamycin acetyltransferase; aacC1; confers resistance to gentamycin
   3034..3825    +  CDS            SmR: aminoglycoside adenylyltransferase (Murphy, 1985); aadA; confers resistance to spectinomycin and streptomycin
   3918..4506    +  rep_origin     ori: high-copy-number ColE1/pMB1/pBR322/pUC origin of replication
   4689..4781    +  CDS            lacI (fragment): lac repressor; lacI; The lac repressor binds to the lac operator to inhibit transcription in E. coli. This inhibition can be relieved by adding lactose or isopropyl-β-D-thiogalactopyranoside (IPTG).
   4836..4863    -  terminator     rrnB T2 terminator: transcription terminator T2 from the E. coli rrnB gene
   4995..5038    +  terminator     rrnB T1 terminator: Escherichia coli rrnB; transcription terminator T1 from the E. coli rrnB gene
   5085..35      -  CDS            lacZα (fragment) (across the origin): LacZα fragment of β-galactosidase; lacZ fragment
>Addgene plasmid #136375 | pYPQ141-ZmUbi-RZ-Aa3.8.4 | addgene full sequence | sequence record 271509 | Addgene NGS Result
TTTCCCAGTCACGACGTTGTAAAACGACGGCCAGTCTTAAGCTCGGGCCCAATAATGATTTTATTTTGAC
TGATAGTGACCTGTTCGTTGCAACAAATTGATGAGCAATGCTTTTTTATAATGCCAACTTTGTATACAAA
AGTTGCCCCATGGCGTTCCCTCTAGAGAGATAATGAGCATTGCATGTCTAAGTTATAAAAAATTACCACA
TATTTTTTTTGTCACACTTGTTTGAAGTGCAGTTTATCTATCTTTATACATATATTTAAACTTTACTCTA
CGAATAATATAATCTATAGTACTACAATAATATCAGTGTTTTAGAGAATCATATAAATGAACAGTTAGAC
ATGGTCTAAAGGACAATTGAGTATTTTGACAACAGGACTCTACAGTTTTATCTTTTTAGTGTGCATGTGT
TCTCCTTTTTTTTTGCAAATAGCTTCACCTATATAATACTTCATCCATTTTATTAGTACATCCATTTAGG
GTTTAGGGTTAATGGTTTTTATAGACTAATTTTTTTAGTACATCTATTTTATTCTATTTTAGCCTCTAAA
TTAAGAAAACTAAAACTCTATTTTAGTTTTTTTATTTAATAATTTAGATATAAAATAGAATAAAATAAAG
TGACTAAAAATTAAACAAATACCCTTTAAGAAATTAAAAAAACTAAGGAAACATTTTTCTTGTTTCGAGT
AGATAATGCCAGCCTGTTAAACGCCGTCGACGAGTCTAACGGACACCAACCAGCGAACCAGCAGCGTCGC
GTCGGGCCAAGCGAAGCAGACGGCACGGCATCTCTGTCGCTGCCTCTGGACCCCTCTCGAGAGTTCCGCT
CCACCGTTGGACTTGCTCCGCTGTCGGCATCCAGAAATTGCGTGGCGGAGCGGCAGACGTGAGCCGGCAC
GGCAGGCGGCCTCCTCCTCCTCTCACGGCACCGGCAGCTACGGGGGATTCCTTTCCCACCGCTCCTTCGC
TTTCCCTTCCTCGCCCGCCGTAATAAATAGACACCCCCTCCACACCCTCTTTCCCCAACCTCGTGTTGTT
CGGAGCGCACACACACACAACCAGATCTCCCCCAAATCCACCCGTCGGCACCTCCGCTTCAAGGTACGCC
GCTCGTCCTCCCCCCCCCCCCCCTCTCTACCTTCTCTAGATCGGCGTTCCGGTCCATGGTTAGGGCCCGG
TAGTTCTACTTCTGTTCATGTTTGTGTTAGATCCGTGTTTGTGTTAGATCCGTGCTGCTAGCGTTCGTAC
ACGGATGCGACCTGTACGTCAGACACGTTCTGATTGCTAACTTGCCAGTGTTTCTCTTTGGGGAATCCTG
GGATGGCTCTAGCCGTTCCGCAGACGGGATCGATTTCATGATTTTTTTTGTTTCGTTGCATAGGGTTTGG
TTTGCCCTTTTCCTTTATTTCAATATATGCCGTGCACTTGTTTGTCGGGTCATCTTTTCATGCTTTTTTT
TGTCTTGGTTGTGATGATGTGGTCTGGTTGGGCGGTCGTTCTAGATCGGAGTAGAATTAATTCTGTTTCA
AACTACCTGGTGGATTTATTAATTTTGGATCTGTATGTGTGTGCCATACATATTCATAGTTACGAATTGA
AGATGATGGATGGAAATATCGATCTAGGATAGGTATACATGTTGATGCGGGTTTTACTGATGCATATACA
GAGATGCTTTTTGTTCGCTTGGTTGTGATGATGTGGTGTGGTTGGGCGGTCGTTCATTCGTTCTAGATCG
GAGTAGAATACTGTTTCAAACTACCTGGTGTATTTATTAATTTTGGAACTGTATGTGTGTGTCATACATC
TTCATAGTTACGAGTTTAAGATGGATGGAAATATCGATCTAGGATAGGTATACATGTTGATGTGGGTTTT
ACTGATGCATATACATGATGGCATATGCAGCATCTATTCATATGCTCTAACCTTGAGTACCTATCTATTA
TAATAAACAAGTATGTTTTATAATTATTTTGATCTTGATATACTTGGATGATGGCATATGCAGCAGCTAT
ATGTGGATTTTTTTAGCCCTGCCTTCATACGCTATTTATTTGCTTGGTACTGTTTCTTTTGTCGATGCTC
ACCCTGTTGTTTGGTGTTACTTCTGCAGGGATCCTTAGACCTGATGAGTCCGTGAGGACGAAACGAGTAA
GCTCGTCGTCTAAAGGACAGAATTTTTCAACGGGTGTGCCAATGGCCACTTTCCAGGTGGCAAAGCCCGT
TGAACTTCGGCCAACATGAGGATCACCCATGTCTGCAGGGCCGAAGTGGCACGAGACGGAGCTCAGTCTG
ACCGCGGCGTCTCTGGCCGGCATGGTCCCAGCCTCCTCGCTGGCGCCGGCTGGGCAACATGCTTCGGCAT
GGCGAATGGGACGGTACCCGGCCGGAATTCGACCCAGCTTTCTTGTACAAAGTTGGCATTATAAAAAATA
ATTGCTCATCAATTTGTTGCAACGAACAGGTCACTATCAGTCAAAATAAAATCATTATTTGCCATCCAGC
TGATATCCCCTATAGTGAGTCGTATTACATGGTCATAGCATCCCCTATAGTGAGTCGTATTACATGGTCA
TAGCTGTTTCCTGGCAGCTCTGGCCCGTGTCTCAAAATCTCTGATGTTACATTGCACAAGATAAAAATAT
ATCATCATGCCTCCTCTGGACCAGCCAGGACAGAAATGCCTCGACTTCGCTGCTACCCAAGGTTGCCGGG
TGACGCACACCGTGGAAACGGATGAAGGCACGAACCCAGTGGACATAAGCCTGTTCGGTTCGTAAGCTGT
AATGCAAGTAGCGTATGCGCTCACGCAACTGGTCCAGAACCTTGACCGAACGCAGCGGTGGTAACGGCGC
AGTGGCGGTTTTCATGGCTTGTTATGACTGTTTTTTTGGGGTACAGTCTATGCCTCGGGCATCCAAGCAG
CAAGCGCGTTACGCCGTGGGTCGATGTTTGATGTTATGGAGCAGCAACGATGTTACGCAGCAGGGCAGTC
GCCCTAAAACAAAGTTAAACATTATGAGGGAAGCGGTGATCGCCGAAGTATCGACTCAACTATCAGAGGT
AGTTGGCGTCATCGAGCGCCATCTCGAACCGACGTTGCTGGCCGTACATTTGTACGGCTCCGCAGTGGAT
GGCGGCCTGAAGCCACACAGTGATATTGATTTGCTGGTTACGGTGACCGTAAGGCTTGATGAAACAACGC
GGCGAGCTTTGATCAACGACCTTTTGGAAACTTCGGCTTCCCCTGGAGAGAGCGAGATTCTCCGCGCTGT
AGAAGTCACCATTGTTGTGCACGACGACATCATTCCGTGGCGTTATCCAGCTAAGCGCGAACTGCAATTT
GGAGAATGGCAGCGCAATGACATTCTTGCAGGTATCTTCGAGCCAGCCACGATCGACATTGATCTGGCTA
TCTTGCTGACAAAAGCAAGAGAACATAGCGTTGCCTTGGTAGGTCCAGCGGCGGAGGAACTCTTTGATCC
GGTTCCTGAACAGGATCTATTTGAGGCGCTAAATGAAACCTTAACGCTATGGAACTCGCCGCCCGACTGG
GCTGGCGATGAGCGAAATGTAGTGCTTACGTTGTCCCGCATTTGGTACAGCGCAGTAACCGGCAAAATCG
CGCCGAAGGATGTCGCTGCCGACTGGGCAATGGAGCGCCTGCCGGCCCAGTATCAGCCCGTCATACTTGA
AGCTAGACAGGCTTATCTTGGACAAGAAGAAGATCGCTTGGCCTCGCGCGCAGATCAGTTGGAAGAATTT
GTCCACTACGTGAAAGGCGAGATCACCAAGGTAGTCGGCAAATAACCCTCGAGCCACCCATGACCAAAAT
CCCTTAACGTGAGTTACGCGTCGTTCCACTGAGCGTCAGACCCCGTAGAAAAGATCAAAGGATCTTCTTG
AGATCCTTTTTTTCTGCGCGTAATCTGCTGCTTGCAAACAAAAAAACCACCGCTACCAGCGGTGGTTTGT
TTGCCGGATCAAGAGCTACCAACTCTTTTTCCGAAGGTAACTGGCTTCAGCAGAGCGCAGATACCAAATA
CTGTTCTTCTAGTGTAGCCGTAGTTAGGCCACCACTTCAAGAACTCTGTAGCACCGCCTACATACCTCGC
TCTGCTAATCCTGTTACCAGTGGCTGCTGCCAGTGGCGATAAGTCGTGTCTTACCGGGTTGGACTCAAGA
CGATAGTTACCGGATAAGGCGCAGCGGTCGGGCTGAACGGGGGGTTCGTGCACACAGCCCAGCTTGGAGC
GAACGACCTACACCGAACTGAGATACCTACAGCGTGAGCTATGAGAAAGCGCCACGCTTCCCGAAGGGAG
AAAGGCGGACAGGTATCCGGTAAGCGGCAGGGTCGGAACAGGAGAGCGCACGAGGGAGCTTCCAGGGGGA
AACGCCTGGTATCTTTATAGTCCTGTCGGGTTTCGCCACCTCTGACTTGAGCGTCGATTTTTGTGATGCT
CGTCAGGGGGGCGGAGCCTATGGAAAAACGCCAGCAACGCGGCCTTTTTACGGTTCCTGGCCTTTTGCTG
GCCTTTTGCTCACATGTTCTTTCCTGCGTTATCCCCTGATTCTGTGGATAACCGTATTACCGCCTTTGAG
TGAGCTGATACCGCTCGCCGCAGCCGAACGACCGAGCGCAGCGAGTCAGTGAGCGAGGAAGCGGAAGAGC
GCCCAATACGCAAACCGCCTCTCCCCGCGCGTTGGCCGATTCATTAATGCAGCTGGCACGACAGGTTTCC
CGACTGGAAAGCGGGCAGTGAGCGCAACGCAATTAATACGCGTACCGCGAGCCAGGAAGAGTTTGTAGAA
ACGCAAAAAGGCCATCCGTCAGGATGGCCTTCTGCTTAGTTTGATGCCTGGCAGTTTATGGCGGGCGTCC
TGCCCGCCACCCTCCGGGCCGTTGCTTCACAACGTTCAAATCCGCTCCCGGCGGATTTGTCCTACTCAGG
AGAGCGTTCACCGACAAACAACAGATAAAACGAAAGGCCCAGTCTTCCGACTGAGCCTTTCGTTTTATTT
GATGCCTGGCAGTTCCCTACTCTCGCGTTAACGCTTGCATGGATGT
